>Addgene plasmid #57704 | Dendra2-Caveolin-C-10 | depositor partial sequence | sequence record 88859 | insert sequence
TGACGTCAGATCCGCTAGCGCTACCGGTCGCCACCATGAACACCCCGGGAATTAACCTGATCAAGGAGGA
CATGCGCGTGAAGGTGCACATGGAGGGCAACGTGAACGGCCACGCCTTCGTGATCGAGGGCGAGGGCAAG
GGCAAGCCCTACGAGGGCACCCAGACCGCCAACCTGACCGTGAAGGAGGGCGCCCCCCTGCCCTTCAGCT
ACGACATCCTGACCACCGCCGTGCACTACGGCAACCGGGTGTTCACCAAGTACCCCGAGGACATCCCCGA
CTACTTCAAGCAGAGCTTCCCCGAGGGCTACAGCTGGGAGCGCACCATGACCTTCGAGGACAAGGGCATC
TGCACCATCCGCAGCGACATCAGCCTGGAGGGCGACTGCTTCTTCCAGAACGTGCGCTTCAAGGGCACCA
ACTTCCCCCCCAACGGCCCCGTGATGCAGAAGAAGACCCTGAAGTGGGAGCCCAGCACCGAGAAGCTGCA
CGTGCGCGACGGCCTGCTGGTGGGCAACATCAACATGGCCCTGCTGCTGGAGGGCGGCGGCCACTACCTG
TGCGACTTCAAGACCACCTACAAGGCCAAGAAGGTGGTGCAGCTGCCCGACGCCCACTTCGTGGACCACC
GCATCGAGATCCTGGGCAACGACAGCGACTACAACAAGGTGAAGCTGTACGAGCACGCCGTGGCCCGCTA
CAGCCCCCTGCCCAGCCAGGTGTGGTCCGGACTCAGATCTGGCAGCAGTGGAGGTTCTGGGGGCAAATAC
GTAGACTCGGAGGGACATCTCTACACCGTTCCCATCCGGGAACAGGGCAACATCTACAAGCCCAACAACA
AGGCCATGGCAGACGAGCTGAGCGAGAAGCAAGTGTACGACGCGCACACCAAGGAGATCGACCTGGTCAA
CCGCGACCCTAAACACCTCAACGATGACGTGGTCAAGATTGACTTTGAAGATGTGATTGCAGAACCAGAA
GGGACACACAGTTTTGACGGCATTTGGAAGGCCAGCTTCACCACCTTCACTGTGACGAAATACTGGTTTT
ACCGCTTGCTGTCTGCCCTCTTTGGCATCCCGATGGCACTCATCTGGGGCATTTACTTCGCCATTCTCTC
TTTCCTGCACATCTGGGCAGTTGTACCATGCATTAAGAGCTTCCTGATTGAGATTCAGTGCATCAGCCGT
GTCTATTCCATCTACGTCCACACCGTCTGTGACCCACTCTTTGAAGCTGTTGGGAAAATATTCAGCAATG
TCCGCATCAACTTGCAGAAAGAAATATAAGAATTCTGCAGTCGACGGTACCGCGGGCCCGGGATCCACCG
GATCTAGATAACTGATCATAATCAGCCATACCACATTT
