>Addgene plasmid #57704 | Dendra2-Caveolin-C-10 | addgene partial sequence | sequence record 141654 | CMV-F 5'-CGCAAATGGGCGGTAGGCGTG-3'
CTGGTTTAGTGAACCGTCAGATCCGCTAGCGCTACCGGTCGCCACCATGAACACCCCGGGAATTAACCTG
ATCAAGGAGGACATGCGCGTGAAGGTGCACATGGAGGGCAACGTGAACGGCCACGCCTTCGTGATCGAGG
GCGAGGGCAAGGGCAAGCCCTACGAGGGCACCCAGACCGCCAACCTGACCGTGAAGGAGGGCGCCCCCCT
GCCCTTCAGCTACGACATCCTGACCACCGCCGTGCACTACGGCAACCGGGTGTTCACCAAGTACCCCGAG
GACATCCCCGACTACTTCAAGCAGAGCTTCCCCGAGGGCTACAGCTGGGAGCGCACCATGACCTTCGAGG
ACAAGGGCATCTGCACCATCCGCAGCGACATCAGCCTGGAGGGCGACTGCTTCTTCCAGAACGTGCGCTT
CAAGGGCACCAACTTCCCCCCCAACGGCCCCGTGATGCAGAAGAAGACCCTGAAGTGGGAGCCCAGCACC
GAGAAGCTGCACGTGCGCGACGGCCTGCTGGTGGGCAACATCAACATGGCCCTGCTGCTGGAGGGCGGCG
GCCACTACCTGTGCGACTTCAAGACCACCTACAAGGCCAAGAAGGTGGTGCAGCTGCCCGACGCCCACTT
CGTGGACCACCGCATCGAGATCCTGGGCAACGACAGCGACTACAACAAGGTGAAGCTGTACGAGCACGCC
GTGGCCCGCTACAGCCCCCTGCCCAGCCAGGTGTGGTCCGGACTCAGATCTGGCAGCAGTGGAGGTTCTG
GGGGCAAATACGTAGACTCGGAGGGACATCTCTACACCGTTCCC
