[The description below was written by a language model from this plasmid's Addgene catalogue record.]
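Description:
Dendra2-Caveolin-C-10 is a mammalian expression plasmid built on the Dendra2-C1 backbone (about 4.75 kb without the insert) that encodes human caveolin-1 (CAV1) fused to the photoconvertible fluorescent protein Dendra2. It is maintained as a high-copy plasmid in E. coli under kanamycin selection, and it carries a neomycin resistance marker so that stably transfected mammalian cells can be selected with G418. The record does not list the origin of replication or give a feature table, so the finer details of the backbone are not documented here, and the cloning method is recorded as unknown.

Expression of the fusion is driven by the CMV promoter, a strong constitutive promoter in most mammalian cell lines. The use of an SV40 polyA reverse sequencing primer suggests an SV40 polyadenylation signal lies downstream of the insert. Dendra2 is supplied by the backbone and sits at the N terminus of caveolin. The "C-10" in the name probably denotes this orientation and a ten-residue linker, though the record does not state this.

Caveolin-1 is the main structural protein of caveolae, and the stated localization of the fusion is the membrane. Dendra2 initially fluoresces green (excitation 490 nm, emission 507 nm) and can be irreversibly photoconverted to a red form (excitation 553 nm, emission 573 nm). This makes the construct suitable as a membrane/caveolae marker for live-cell imaging. Photoconverting a chosen subpopulation of molecules would also allow tracking of caveolin movement and turnover, or localization-based super-resolution microscopy, although the record itself lists only localization and spectral properties as the purpose.
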