Addgene plasmid #57704: Dendra2-Caveolin-C-10
Purpose: Localization: Membrane, Excitation: 490 / 553, Emission: 507 / 573
Depositing lab: Michael Davidson. Depositing organization: Florida State University, Tallahassee.
Backbone
  Vector backbone: Dendra2-C1
  Backbone size w/o insert (bp): 4750
  Vector type: Mammalian Expression
  Selectable markers: Neomycin (select with G418)
Growth in bacteria
  Bacterial resistance: Kanamycin, 50 μg/mL
  Growth temperature: 37°C
  Growth strain: DH5alpha
  Copy number: High Copy
Gene/Insert
  Gene/Insert name: Caveolin (alt name: NM_001753)
  Species: H. sapiens (human)
  Entrez Gene: CAV1 (a.k.a. BSCL3, CGL3, LCCNS, MSTP085, PPH3, VIP21)
  Promoter: CMV
  Tag / fusion protein: Dendra2 (N terminal on backbone)
  Cloning method: Unknown
  Sequencing primers: 5′ CMV-F; 3′ SV40pA-R
Terms and licenses: Academic/Nonprofit Terms; Industry Terms
Depositor comments: . Excitation = 490 / 553; Emission = 507 / 573
How to cite: Dendra2-Caveolin-C-10 was a gift from Michael Davidson (Addgene plasmid # 57704 ; http://n2t.net/addgene:57704 ; RRID:Addgene_57704)
